>Addgene plasmid #197966 | pC1300_pUB10_pco-vCASphi_E9t_V2_CmYLCVp_35sT_ribozyme_AtPDS3_gRNA10 | addgene full sequence | sequence record 387890 | Addgene NGS Result
GTAATCATGGTCATAGCTGTTTCCTGTGTGAAATTGTTATCCGCTCACAATTCCACACAACATACGAGCC
GGAAGCATAAAGTGTAAAGCCTGGGGTGCCTAATGAGTGAGCTAACTCACATTAATTGCGTTGCGCTCAC
TGCCCGCTTTCCAGTCGGGAAACCTGTCGTGCCAGCTGCATTAATGAATCGGCCAACGCGCGGGGAGAGG
CGGTTTGCGTATTGGCTAGAGCAGCTTGCCAACATGGTGGAGCACGACACTCTCGTCTACTCCAAGAATA
TCAAAGATACAGTCTCAGAAGACCAAAGGGCTATTGAGACTTTTCAACAAAGGGTAATATCGGGAAACCT
CCTCGGATTCCATTGCCCAGCTATCTGTCACTTCATCAAAAGGACAGTAGAAAAGGAAGGTGGCACCTAC
AAATGCCATCATTGCGATAAAGGAAAGGCTATCGTTCAAGATGCCTCTGCCGACAGTGGTCCCAAAGATG
GACCCCCACCCACGAGGAGCATCGTGGAAAAAGAAGACGTTCCAACCACGTCTTCAAAGCAAGTGGATTG
ATGTGAACATGGTGGAGCACGACACTCTCGTCTACTCCAAGAATATCAAAGATACAGTCTCAGAAGACCA
AAGGGCTATTGAGACTTTTCAACAAAGGGTAATATCGGGAAACCTCCTCGGATTCCATTGCCCAGCTATC
TGTCACTTCATCAAAAGGACAGTAGAAAAGGAAGGTGGCACCTACAAATGCCATCATTGCGATAAAGGAA
AGGCTATCGTTCAAGATGCCTCTGCCGACAGTGGTCCCAAAGATGGACCCCCACCCACGAGGAGCATCGT
GGAAAAAGAAGACGTTCCAACCACGTCTTCAAAGCAAGTGGATTGATGTGATATCTCCACTGACGTAAGG
GATGACGCACAATCCCACTATCCTTCGCAAGACCCTTCCTCTATATAAGGAAGTTCATTTCATTTGGAGA
GGACACGCTGAAATCACCAGTCTCTCTCTACAAATCTATCTCTCTCGAGCTTTCGCAGATCCGGGGGGCA
ATGAGATATGAAAAAGCCTGAACTCACCGCGACGTCTGTCGAGAAGTTTCTGATCGAAAAGTTCGACAGC
GTCTCCGACCTGATGCAGCTCTCGGAGGGCGAAGAATCTCGTGCTTTCAGCTTCGATGTAGGAGGGCGTG
GATATGTCCTGCGGGTAAATAGCTGCGCCGATGGTTTCTACAAAGATCGTTATGTTTATCGGCACTTTGC
ATCGGCCGCGCTCCCGATTCCGGAAGTGCTTGACATTGGGGAGTTTAGCGAGAGCCTGACCTATTGCATC
TCCCGCCGTTCACAGGGTGTCACGTTGCAAGACCTGCCTGAAACCGAACTGCCCGCTGTTCTACAACCGG
TCGCGGAGGCTATGGATGCGATCGCTGCGGCCGATCTTAGCCAGACGAGCGGGTTCGGCCCATTCGGACC
GCAAGGAATCGGTCAATACACTACATGGCGTGATTTCATATGCGCGATTGCTGATCCCCATGTGTATCAC
TGGCAAACTGTGATGGACGACACCGTCAGTGCGTCCGTCGCGCAGGCTCTCGATGAGCTGATGCTTTGGG
CCGAGGACTGCCCCGAAGTCCGGCACCTCGTGCACGCGGATTTCGGCTCCAACAATGTCCTGACGGACAA
TGGCCGCATAACAGCGGTCATTGACTGGAGCGAGGCGATGTTCGGGGATTCCCAATACGAGGTCGCCAAC
ATCTTCTTCTGGAGGCCGTGGTTGGCTTGTATGGAGCAGCAGACGCGCTACTTCGAGCGGAGGCATCCGG
AGCTTGCAGGATCGCCACGACTCCGGGCGTATATGCTCCGCATTGGTCTTGACCAACTCTATCAGAGCTT
GGTTGACGGCAATTTCGATGATGCAGCTTGGGCGCAGGGTCGATGCGACGCAATCGTCCGATCCGGAGCC
GGGACTGTCGGGCGTACACAAATCGCCCGCAGAAGCGCGGCCGTCTGGACCGATGGCTGTGTAGAAGTAC
TCGCCGATAGTGGAAACCGACGCCCCAGCACTCGTCCGAGGGCAAAGAAATAGAGTAGATGCCGACCGGG
ATCTGTCGATCGACAAGCTCGAGTTTCTCCATAATAATGTGTGAGTAGTTCCCAGATAAGGGAATTAGGG
TTCCTATAGGGTTTCGCTCATGTGTTGAGCATATAAGAAACCCTTAGTATGTATTTGTATTTGTAAAATA
CTTCTATCAATAAAATTTCTAATTCCTAAAACCAAAATCCAGTACTAAAATCCAGATCCCCCGAATTAAT
TCGGCGTTAATTCAGTACATTAAAAACGTCCGCAATGTGTTATTAAGTTGTCTAAGCGTCAATTTGTTTA
CACCACAATATATCCTGCCACCAGCCAGCCAACAGCTCCCCGACCGGCAGCTCGGCACAAAATCACCACT
CGATACAGGCAGCCCATCAGTCCGGGACGGCGTCAGCGGGAGAGCCGTTGTAAGGCGGCAGACTTTGCTC
ATGTTACCGATGCTATTCGGAAGAACGGCAACTAAGCTGCCGGGTTTGAAACACGGATGATCTCGCGGAG
GGTAGCATGTTGATTGTAACGATGACAGAGCGTTGCTGCCTGTGATCACCGCGGTTTCAAAATCGGCTCC
GTCGATACTATGTTATACGCCAACTTTGAAAACAACTTTGAAAAAGCTGTTTTCTGGTATTTAAGGTTTT
AGAATGCAAGGAACAGTGAATTGGAGTTCGTCTTGTTATAATTAGCTTCTTGGGGTATCTTTAAATACTG
TAGAAAAGAGGAAGGAAATAATAAATGGCTAAAATGAGAATATCACCGGAATTGAAAAAACTGATCGAAA
AATACCGCTGCGTAAAAGATACGGAAGGAATGTCTCCTGCTAAGGTATATAAGCTGGTGGGAGAAAATGA
AAACCTATATTTAAAAATGACGGACAGCCGGTATAAAGGGACCACCTATGATGTGGAACGGGAAAAGGAC
ATGATGCTATGGCTGGAAGGAAAGCTGCCTGTTCCAAAGGTCCTGCACTTTGAACGGCATGATGGCTGGA
GCAATCTGCTCATGAGTGAGGCCGATGGCGTCCTTTGCTCGGAAGAGTATGAAGATGAACAAAGCCCTGA
AAAGATTATCGAGCTGTATGCGGAGTGCATCAGGCTCTTTCACTCCATCGACATATCGGATTGTCCCTAT
ACGAATAGCTTAGACAGCCGCTTAGCCGAATTGGATTACTTACTGAATAACGATCTGGCCGATGTGGATT
GCGAAAACTGGGAAGAAGACACTCCATTTAAAGATCCGCGCGAGCTGTATGATTTTTTAAAGACGGAAAA
GCCCGAAGAGGAACTTGTCTTTTCCCACGGCGACCTGGGAGACAGCAACATCTTTGTGAAAGATGGCAAA
GTAAGTGGCTTTATTGATCTTGGGAGAAGCGGCAGGGCGGACAAGTGGTATGACATTGCCTTCTGCGTCC
GGTCGATCAGGGAGGATATCGGGGAAGAACAGTATGTCGAGCTATTTTTTGACTTACTGGGGATCAAGCC
TGATTGGGAGAAAATAAAATATTATATTTTACTGGATGAATTGTTTTAGTACCTAGAATGCATGACCAAA
ATCCCTTAACGTGAGTTTTCGTTCCACTGAGCGTCAGACCCCGTAGAAAAGATCAAAGGATCTTCTTGAG
ATCCTTTTTTTCTGCGCGTAATCTGCTGCTTGCAAACAAAAAAACCACCGCTACCAGCGGTGGTTTGTTT
GCCGGATCAAGAGCTACCAACTCTTTTTCCGAAGGTAACTGGCTTCAGCAGAGCGCAGATACCAAATACT
GTCCTTCTAGTGTAGCCGTAGTTAGGCCACCACTTCAAGAACTCTGTAGCACCGCCTACATACCTCGCTC
TGCTAATCCTGTTACCAGTGGCTGCTGCCAGTGGCGATAAGTCGTGTCTTACCGGGTTGGACTCAAGACG
ATAGTTACCGGATAAGGCGCAGCGGTCGGGCTGAACGGGGGGTTCGTGCACACAGCCCAGCTTGGAGCGA
ACGACCTACACCGAACTGAGATACCTACAGCGTGAGCTATGAGAAAGCGCCACGCTTCCCGAAGGGAGAA
AGGCGGACAGGTATCCGGTAAGCGGCAGGGTCGGAACAGGAGAGCGCACGAGGGAGCTTCCAGGGGGAAA
CGCCTGGTATCTTTATAGTCCTGTCGGGTTTCGCCACCTCTGACTTGAGCGTCGATTTTTGTGATGCTCG
TCAGGGGGGCGGAGCCTATGGAAAAACGCCAGCAACGCGGCCTTTTTACGGTTCCTGGCCTTTTGCTGGC
CTTTTGCTCACATGTTCTTTCCTGCGTTATCCCCTGATTCTGTGGATAACCGTATTACCGCCTTTGAGTG
AGCTGATACCGCTCGCCGCAGCCGAACGACCGAGCGCAGCGAGTCAGTGAGCGAGGAAGCGGAAGAGCGC
CTGATGCGGTATTTTCTCCTTACGCATCTGTGCGGTATTTCACACCGCATATGGTGCACTCTCAGTACAA
TCTGCTCTGATGCCGCATAGTTAAGCCAGTATACACTCCGCTATCGCTACGTGACTGGGTCATGGCTGCG
CCCCGACACCCGCCAACACCCGCTGACGCGCCCTGACGGGCTTGTCTGCTCCCGGCATCCGCTTACAGAC
AAGCTGTGACCGTCTCCGGGAGCTGCATGTGTCAGAGGTTTTCACCGTCATCACCGAAACGCGCGAGGCA
GGGTGCCTTGATGTGGGCGCCGGCGGTCGAGTGGCGACGGCGCGGCTTGTCCGCGCCCTGGTAGATTGCC
TGGCCGTAGGCCAGCCATTTTTGAGCGGCCAGCGGCCGCGATAGGCCGACGCGAAGCGGCGGGGCGTAGG
GAGCGCAGCGACCGAAGGGTAGGCGCTTTTTGCAGCTCTTCGGCTGTGCGCTGGCCAGACAGTTATGCAC
AGGCCAGGCGGGTTTTAAGAGTTTTAATAAGTTTTAAAGAGTTTTAGGCGGAAAAATCGCCTTTTTTCTC
TTTTATATCAGTCACTTACATGTGTGACCGGTTCCCAATGTACGGCTTTGGGTTCCCAATGTACGGGTTC
CGGTTCCCAATGTACGGCTTTGGGTTCCCAATGTACGTGCTATCCACAGGAAAGAGACCTTTTCGACCTT
TTTCCCCTGCTAGGGCAATTTGCCCTAGCATCTGCTCCGTACATTAGGAACCGGCGGATGCTTCGCCCTC
GATCAGGTTGCGGTAGCGCATGACTAGGATCGGGCCAGCCTGCCCCGCCTCCTCCTTCAAATCGTACTCC
GGCAGGTCATTTGACCCGATCAGCTTGCGCACGGTGAAACAGAACTTCTTGAACTCTCCGGCGCTGCCAC
TGCGTTCGTAGATCGTCTTGAACAACCATCTGGCTTCTGCCTTGCCTGCGGCGCGGCGTGCCAGGCGGTA
GAGAAAACGGCCGATGCCGGGATCGATCAAAAAGTAATCGGGGTGAACCGTCAGCACGTCCGGGTTCTTG
CCTTCTGTGATCTCGCGGTACATCCAATCAGCTAGCTCGATCTCGATGTACTCCGGCCGCCCGGTTTCGC
TCTTTACGATCTTGTAGCGGCTAATCAAGGCTTCACCCTCGGATACCGTCACCAGGCGGCCGTTCTTGGC
CTTCTTCGTACGCTGCATGGCAACGTGCGTGGTGTTTAACCGAATGCAGGTTTCTACCAGGTCGTCTTTC
TGCTTTCCGCCATCGGCTCGCCGGCAGAACTTGAGTACGTCCGCAACGTGTGGACGGAACACGCGGCCGG
GCTTGTCTCCCTTCCCTTCCCGGTATCGGTTCATGGATTCGGTTAGATGGGAAACCGCCATCAGTACCAG
GTCGTAATCCCACACACTGGCCATGCCGGCCGGCCCTGCGGAAACCTCTACGTGCCCGTCTGGAAGCTCG
TAGCGGATCACCTCGCCAGCTCGTCGGTCACGCTTCGACAGACGGAAAACGGCCACGTCCATGATGCTGC
GACTATCGCGGGTGCCCACGTCATAGAGCATCGGAACGAAAAAATCTGGTTGCTCGTCGCCCTTGGGCGG
CTTCCTAATCGACGGCGCACCGGCTGCCGGCGGTTGCCGGGATTCTTTGCGGATTCGATCAGCGGCCGCT
TGCCACGATTCACCGGGGCGTGCTTCTGCCTCGATGCGTTGCCGCTGGGCGGCCTGCGCGGCCTTCAACT
TCTCCACCAGGTCATCACCCAGCGCCGCGCCGATTTGTACCGGGCCGGATGGTTTGCGACCGCTCACGCC
GATTCCTCGGGCTTGGGGGTTCCAGTGCCATTGCAGGGCCGGCAGGCAACCCAGCCGCTTACGCCTGGCC
AACCGCCCGTTCCTCCACACATGGGGCATTCCACGGCGTCGGTGCCTGGTTGTTCTTGATTTTCCATGCC
GCCTCCTTTAGCCGCTAAAATTCATCTACTCATTTATTCATTTGCTCATTTACTCTGGTAGCTGCGCGAT
GTATTCAGATAGCAGCTCGGTAATGGTCTTGCCTTGGCGTACCGCGTACATCTTCAGCTTGGTGTGATCC
TCCGCCGGCAACTGAAAGTTGACCCGCTTCATGGCTGGCGTGTCTGCCAGGCTGGCCAACGTTGCAGCCT
TGCTGCTGCGTGCGCTCGGACGGCCGGCACTTAGCGTGTTTGTGCTTTTGCTCATTTTCTCTTTACCTCA
TTAACTCAAATGAGTTTTGATTTAATTTCAGCGGCCAGCGCCTGGACCTCGCGGGCAGCGTCGCCCTCGG
GTTCTGATTCAAGAACGGTTGTGCCGGCGGCGGCAGTGCCTGGGTAGCTCACGCGCTGCGTGATACGGGA
CTCAAGAATGGGCAGCTCGTACCCGGCCAGCGCCTCGGCAACCTCACCGCCGATGCGCGTGCCTTTGATC
GCCCGCGACACGACAAAGGCCGCTTGTAGCCTTCCATCCGTGACCTCAATGCGCTGCTTAACCAGCTCCA
CCAGGTCGGCGGTGGCCCATATGTCGTAAGGGCTTGGCTGCACCGGAATCAGCACGAAGTCGGCTGCCTT
GATCGCGGACACAGCCAAGTCCGCCGCCTGGGGCGCTCCGTCGATCACTACGAAGTCGCGCCGGCCGATG
GCCTTCACGTCGCGGTCAATCGTCGGGCGGTCGATGCCGACAACGGTTAGCGGTTGATCTTCCCGCACGG
CCGCCCAATCGCGGGCACTGCCCTGGGGATCGGAATCGACTAACAGAACATCGGCCCCGGCGAGTTGCAG
GGCGCGGGCTAGATGGGTTGCGATGGTCGTCTTGCCTGACCCGCCTTTCTGGTTAAGTACAGCGATAACC
TTCATGCGTTCCCCTTGCGTATTTGTTTATTTACTCATCGCATCATATACGCAGCGACCGCATGACGCAA
GCTGTTTTACTCAAATACACATCACCTTTTTAGACGGCGGCGCTCGGTTTCTTCAGCGGCCAAGCTGGCC
GGCCAGGCCGCCAGCTTGGCATCAGACAAACCGGCCAGGATTTCATGCAGCCGCACGGTTGAGACGTGCG
CGGGCGGCTCGAACACGTACCCGGCCGCGATCATCTCCGCCTCGATCTCTTCGGTAATGAAAAACGGTTC
GTCCTGGCCGTCCTGGTGCGGTTTCATGCTTGTTCCTCTTGGCGTTCATTCTCGGCGGCCGCCAGGGCGT
CGGCCTCGGTCAATGCGTCCTCACGGAAGGCACCGCGCCGCCTGGCCTCGGTGGGCGTCACTTCCTCGCT
GCGCTCAAGTGCGCGGTACAGGGTCGAGCGATGCACGCCAAGCAGTGCAGCCGCCTCTTTCACGGTGCGG
CCTTCCTGGTCGATCAGCTCGCGGGCGTGCGCGATCTGTGCCGGGGTGAGGGTAGGGCGGGGGCCAAACT
TCACGCCTCGGGCCTTGGCGGCCTCGCGCCCGCTCCGGGTGCGGTCGATGATTAGGGAACGCTCGAACTC
GGCAATGCCGGCGAACACGGTCAACACCATGCGGCCGGCCGGCGTGGTGGTGTCGGCCCACGGCTCTGCC
AGGCTACGCAGGCCCGCGCCGGCCTCCTGGATGCGCTCGGCAATGTCCAGTAGGTCGCGGGTGCTGCGGG
CCAGGCGGTCTAGCCTGGTCACTGTCACAACGTCGCCAGGGCGTAGGTGGTCAAGCATCCTGGCCAGCTC
CGGGCGGTCGCGCCTGGTGCCGGTGATCTTCTCGGAAAACAGCTTGGTGCAGCCGGCCGCGTGCAGTTCG
GCCCGTTGGTTGGTCAAGTCCTGGTCGTCGGTGCTGACGCGGGCATAGCCCAGCAGGCCAGCGGCGGCGC
TCTTGTTCATGGCGTAATGTCTCCGGTTCTAGTCGCAAGTATTCTACTTTATGCGACTAAAACACGCGAC
AAGAAAACGCCAGGAAAAGGGCAGGGCGGCAGCCTGTCGCGTAACTTAGGACTTGTGCGACATGTCGTTT
TCAGAAGACGGCTGCACTGAACGTCAGAAGCCGACTGCACTATAGCAGCGGAGGGGTTGGATCAAAGTAC
TTTGATCCCGAGGGGAACCCTGTGGTTGGCATGCACATACAAATGGACGAACGGATAAACCTTTTCACGC
CCTTTTAAATATCCGATTATTCTAATAAACGCTCTTTTCTCTTAGGTTTACCCGCCAATATATCCTGTCA
AACACTGATAGTTTAAACTGAAGGCGGGAAACGACAATCTGATCCAAGCTCAAGCTGCTCTAGCATTCGC
CATTCAGGCTGCGCAACTGTTGGGAAGGGCGATCGGTGCGGGCCTCTTCGCTATTACGCCAGCTGGCGAA
AGGGGGATGTGCTGCAAGGCGATTAAGTTGGGTAACGCCAGGGTTTTCCCAGTCACGACGTTGTAAAACG
ACGGCCAGTGCCAAGCTTGCATGCCTGCAGGTCGACTCTAGATCACTAGTTAATTCGGGGGATCTGGATT
TTAGTACTGGATTTTGGTTTTAGGAATTAGAAATTTTATTGATAGAAGTATTTTACAAATACAAATACAT
ACTAAGGGTTTCTTATATGCTCAACACATGAGCGAAACCCTATAGGAACCCTAATTCCCTTATCTGGGAA
CTACTCACACATTATTATGGAGAAACTCGAGTTAATTAAGTCCCATTCGCCATGCCGAAGCATGTTGCCC
AGCCGGCGCCAGCGAGGAGGCTGGGACCATGCCGGCCATTGGCTGGATTGTCAACTGGTCCCCTCGTGAG
GGGCAATCGTTGAGCGTTCCGACGACGAGCTTACTCGTTTCGTCCTCACGGACTCATCAGGTCGGAGCTG
AGGCAAGCTTAGCTCTTACCTGTTTTCGTCGTCTTGGCTTTTCTTCTTCCTGGCCACGTGCCTGAATACT
TCGCCGCCTTGACTACTTCTAGGCTACTTGCTCTCTTTCTCTCTCTAGGACTATCTCTCTGAGATTTTGC
TCCCTTAACAATGAGGGAGGGGCTAAGTATTTATAGACTGACGGGTGAGTGGACATTTCCCAAACTACCC
TTACTTATTTCGTAAGCCCTTACGTCATTGCTCCATTATTGGAGTCTGAAGATGCCTTCACATGGTGGAC
CCCCACCTGTCGGCCACGAATCTTATTTGTTCGTCAGAAAAAGCCAAACCGACTGCACAGTTTTTCCATC
GTGGTAGGGACCACTTTGGTATTGATTAAAGGCAGCCGACCTAACCTTTGTCAGACGCATTATTTCACGC
GTTTTCTTTTACAGATTCCATCTTCATTTGTGGGACAGTATGTCTGCCACTAGTATCCTAGGAAGGTACC
AGTCTAGCTCAACAGAGCTTTTAACCCAAATTGGTACAATAGAATACAACTTTAGATCATAATTCTCAAA
AGAAAGAGATTCCTTAGCTATTCTATCTGCCACTCCATTTCCTTCTCGGCTTGTATGCACAAGCATAAAA
TCCTCAAACTTGCTAAGTAGATACTTTATGTCTTGGATAATTGGATTGAGACTTGACAAGCATAACTTTC
ATGTAACCAAAGACACAAGTTGCTGAGAATCCACCTCAAAAATGATCTTCCTATAATTGAATCGGGATAA
TGACAGCACAGCCCATCTAAGAGCCTCCACTTCTACTTCCAGCACGCTTCTTACTTTTACCACAGCTCTT
GCACCTAACCATAACACCTTCCCTGTATGATCGCGAAGCACCCACCCTAAGCCACATTTTAATCCTTCTG
TTGGCCATGCCCCATCAAAGTTGCACTTAACCCAAGATTGTGGTGGAGCTTCCCATGTTTCTCGTCTGTC
CCGACGGTGTTGTGGTTGGTGCTTTCCTTACATTCTGAGCCTCTTTCCTTCTAATCCACTCATCTGCATC
TTCTTGTGTCCTTACTAATACCTCATTGGTTCCAAATTCCCTCCCTTTAAGCACCAGCTCGTTTCTGTTC
TTCCACAGCCTCCCAAGTATCCAAGGGACTAAAGCCTCCACATTCTTCAGATCAGGATATTCTTGTTTAA
GATGTTGAACTCTATGGAGGTTTGTATGAACTGATGATCTAGGACCGGATAAGTTCCCTTCTTCATAGCG
AACTTATTCAAAGAATGTTTTGTGTATCATTCTTGTTACATTGTTATTAATGAAAAAATATTATTGGTCA
TTGGACTGAACACGAGTGTTAAATATGGACCAGGCCCCAAATAAGATCCATTGATATATGAATTAAATAA
CAAGAATAAATCGAGTCACCAAACCACTTGCCTTTTTTAACGAGACTTGTTCACCAACTTGATACAAAAG
TCATTATCCTATGCAAATCAATAATCATACAAAAATATCCAATAACACTAAAAAATTAAAAGAAATGGAT
AATTTCACAATATGTTATACGATAAAGAAGTTACTTTTCCAAGAAATTCACTGATTTTATAAGCCCACTT
GCATTAGATAAATGGCAAAAAAAAACAAAAAGGAAAAGAAATAAAGCACGAAGAATTCTAGAAAATACGA
AATACGCTTCAATGCAGTGGGACCCACGGTTCAATTATTGCCAATTTTCAGCTCCACCGTATATTTAAAA
AATAAAACGATAATGCTAAAAAAATATAAATCGTAACGATCGTTAAATCTCAACGGCTGGATCTTATGAC
GACCGTTAGAAATTGTGGTTGTCGACGAGTCAGTAATAAACGGCGTCAAAGTGGTTGCAGCCGGCACACA
CGAGTCGTGTTTATCAACTCAAAGCACAAATACTTTTCCTCAACCTAAAAATAAGGCAATTAGCCAAAAA
CAACTTTGCGTGTAAACAACGCTCAATACACGTGTCATTTTATTATTAGCTATTGCTTCACCGCCTTAGC
TTTCTCGTGACCTAGTCGTCCTCGTCTTTTCTTCTTCTTCTTCTATAAAACAATACCCAAAGAGCTCTTC
TTCTTCACAATTCAGATTTCAATTTCTCAAAATCTTAAAAACTTTCTCTCAATTCTCTCTACCGTGATCA
AGGTAAATTTCTGTGTTCCTTATTCTCTCAAAATCTTCGATTTTGTTTTCGTTCGATCCCAATTTCGTAT
ATGTTCTTTGGTTTAGATTCTGTTAATCTTAGATCGAAGACGATTTTCTGGGTTTGATCGTTAGATATCA
TCTTAATTCTCGATTAGGGTTTCATAGATATCATCCGATTTGTTCAAATAATTTGAGTTTTGTCGAATAA
TTACTCTTCGATTTGTGATTTCTATCTAGATCTGGTGTTAGTTTCTAGTTTGTGCGATCGAATTTGTCGA
TTAATCTGAGTTTTTCTGATTAACAGATGCCGAAGCCCGCCGTCGAATCAGAGTTTTCCAAAGTCCTCAA
GAAACACTTTCCTGGGGAGCGTTTTAGGTCTAGCTATATGAAGAGGGGGGGTAAAATTCTGGCAGCACAA
GGCGAGGAAGCTGTAGTGGCGTACTTGCAGGGAAAGAGTGAGGAGGAACCGCCGAATTTTCAGCCGCCGG
CGAAGTGCCACGTGGTCACCAAAAGCAGGGATTTCGCAGAATGGCCCATAATGAAAGCCTCTGAAGCCAT
ACAGAGGTACATCTATGCGCTCAGCACTACAGAGCGAGCTGCCTGCAAACCGGGTAAGAGCTCAGAAAGT
CACGCGGCCTGGTTCGCGGCTACAGGGGTGAGCAATCACGGCTATTCTCATGTACAAGGTCTTAACCTGA
TCTTTGACCACACGCTAGGACGATACGATGGCGTTTTAAAGAAAGTACAGCTTCGAAATGAGAAGGCCGG
ATCTTCAGGTGAGGAGGAGGTAGCTACAAATGAAACAGGTCATCTACTACAGCCGCCAGGCATAAACCCA
TCATTCTACGTCTACCAGACCATATCTCCGCAGGCTTACCGACCAAGGGACGAAATAGTGTTACCACCCG
AGTACGCCGGTTACGTCAGGGATCCGAACGCTCCGATTCCACTGGGCGTGGTCAGGAACCGTTGTGACAT
ACAGAAGGGTTGCCCGGGATATATACCCGAGTGGCAGAGGGAAGCTGGTACGGCAATTAGTCCCAAGACA
GGAAAAGCAGTGACGGTTCCAGGACTTAGCCCGAAGAAGAATAAACGTATGCGTAGGTACTGGAGGTCAG
AAAAGGAGAAGGCTCAAGATGCACTTCTCGTAACTGTAAGGATAGGTACCGATTGGGTAGTCATAGACGT
AAGAGGATTACTAAGAAACGCCAGGTAAGTTTCTGCTTCTACCTTTGATATATATATAATAATTATCATT
AATTAGTAGTAATATAATATTTCAAATATTTTTTTCAAAATAAAAGAATGTAGTATATAGCAATTGCTTT
TCTGTAGTTTATAAGTGTGTATATTTTAATTTATAACTTTTCTAATATATGACCAAAATTTGTTGATGTG
CAGGTGGAGGACTATTGCTCCCAAGGACATAAGTTTAAATGCACTTCTAGATTTATTTACCGGTGATCCA
GTCATCGATGTCAGACGAAACATCGTGACCTTCACCTATACCTTGGACGCTTGCGGAACTTATGCTAGAA
AATGGACTCTCAAGGGAAAACAGACAAAAGCAACCTTAGATAAACTGACAGCGACACAAACTGTGGCCTT
AGTTGCTATAGATCTGGGACAAACAAACCCAATTAGCGCGGGTATCAGTCGTGTCACACAGGAGAACGGG
GCCCTCCAGTGCGAACCGCTTGATCGTTTTACATTGCCTGATGACCTTTTGAAAGATATTTCTGCGTACC
GAATTGCATGGGACCGTAACGAGGAGGAACTCAGGGCCAGATCCGTTGAGGCACTCCCAGAGGCACAACA
AGCAGAGGTCAGAGCTCTGGACGGGGTCTCCAAAGAGACCGCGCGTACACAGTTGTGCGCGGACTTCGGT
CTGGACCCAAAGCGACTACCGTGGGATAAAATGAGTAGCAATACCACGTTCATAAGCGAGGCGCTCCTTT
CCAACAGCGTATCCCGTGACCAAGTATTCTTTACCCCGGCCCCAAAGAAAGGAGCCAAGAAGAAAGCACC
GGTGGAAGTGATGCGAAAAGACAGGACATGGGCGCGAGCGTACAAACCACGACTCTCAGTAGAAGCACAA
AAGTTGAAAAATGAGGCTCTTTGGGCTTTGAAGCGTACCTCTCCAGAATATCTAAAGTTGTCACGACGTA
AAGAAGAATTGTGTAGGAGGTCCATTAATTACGTGATAGAAAAAACTAGAAGGCGAACCCAATGCCAAAT
TGTGATCCCCGTTATAGAAGATCTAAATGTCCGATTTTTCCACGGGTCTGGCAAACGACTCCCGGGCTGG
GATAACTTCTTCACGGCAAAGAAGGAAAACCGATGGTTTATCCAAGGGCTACATAAGGCGTTTTCTGACT
TAAGGACCCACCGATCCTTCTACGTGTTCGAGGTGCGTCCAGAGAGAACATCAATCACCTGTCCGAAATG
CGGGCACTGTGAAGTGGGGAACAGGGATGGAGAAGCCTTTCAGTGTCTCAGTTGCGGTAAGACATGCAAC
GCAGATCTGGACGTAGCGACACATAACTTGACTCAAGTGGCGCTCACCGGCAAAACAATGCCGAAGAGAG
AGGAGCCTAGAGATGCACAAGGGACAGCCCCCGCGAGAAAGACGAAGAAAGCTAGCAAGTCAAAGGCACC
CCCGGCTGAACGTGAGGATCAGACTCCCGCTCAAGAGCCGTCCCAAACGTCCGGATCCGGACCGAAGAAA
AAGCGAAAGGTAGAGGATCCTAAAAAGAAGCGTAAAGTCTCCTTGGGTTCTGGCTCCGACTATAAGGATG
ACGATGACAAAGACTATAAGGATGACGACGACAAGTGAAGAGCTTTCGTTCGTATCATCGGTTTCGACAA
CGTTCGTCAAGTTCAATGCATCAGTTTCATTGCGCACACACCAGAATCCTACTGAGTTTGAGTATTATGG
CATTGGGAAAACTGTTTTTCTTGTACCATTTGTTGTGCTTGTAATTTACTGTGTTTTTTATTCGGTTTTC
GCTATCGAACTGTGAAATGGAAATGGATGGAGAAGAGTTAATGAATGATATGGTCCTTTTGTTCATTCTC
AAATTAATATTATTTGTTTTTTCTCTTATTTGTTGTGTGTTGAATTTGAAATTATAAGAGATATGCAAAC
ATTTTGTTTTGAGTAAAAATGTGTCAAATCGTGGCCTCTAATGACCGAAGTTAATATGAGGAGTAAAACA
CTTGTAGTTGTACCATTATGCTTATTCACTAGGCAACAAATATATTTTCAGACCTAGAAAAGCTGCAAAT
GTTACTGAATACAAGTATGTCCTCTTGTGTTTTAGACATTTATGAACTTTCCTTTATGTAATTTTCCAGA
ATCCTTGTCAGATTCTAATCATTGCTTTATAATTATAGTTATACTCATGGATTTGTAGTTGAGTATGAAA
ATATTTTTTAATGCATTTTATGACTTGCCAATTGATTGACAACGAATTC
Features (pLannotate 1.2.2; 24 found; start..end, strand, type, name):
     32..54      -  protein_bind   lac operator (fragment): The lac repressor binds to the lac operator to inhibit transcription in E. coli. This inhibition can be relieved by adding lactose or isopropyl-β-D-thiogalactopyranoside (IPTG). lac repressor encoded by lacI
     58..88      -  promoter       lac promoter: promoter for the E. coli lac operon
    103..124     -  protein_bind   CAP binding site: CAP binding activates transcription in the presence of cAMP. E. coli catabolite activator protein
    137..225     -  CDS            lacI (fragment): lac repressor; lacI; The lac repressor binds to the lac operator to inhibit transcription in E. coli. This inhibition can be relieved by adding lactose or isopropyl-β-D-thiogalactopyranoside (IPTG).
    315..991     +  promoter       CaMV 35S promoter (enhanced): cauliflower mosaic virus 35S promoter with a duplicated enhancer region
   1058..2083    +  CDS            HygR: hygromycin B phosphotransferase confers resistance to hygromycin
   2124..2298    +  polyA_signal   CaMV poly(A) signal: cauliflower mosaic virus polyadenylation signal
   2376..2400    -  misc_feature   LB T-DNA repeat: left border repeat from nopaline C58 T-DNA
   2825..3619    +  CDS            KanR: aminoglycoside phosphotransferase; aphA-3; confers resistance to kanamycin
   3706..4294    +  rep_origin     ori: high-copy-number ColE1/pMB1/pBR322/pUC origin of replication
   4480..4620    -  misc_feature   bom: basis of mobility region from pBR322
   4722..4761    -  CDS            rop (fragment): Rop protein, which maintains plasmids at low copy number; rop
   4964..5158    -  rep_origin     pVS1 oriV: origin of replication for the Pseudomonas plasmid pVS1 (Heeb et al., 2000)
   5224..6297    -  CDS            pVS1 RepA: replication protein from the Pseudomonas plasmid pVS1 (Heeb et al., 2000)
   6726..7355    -  CDS            pVS1 StaA: stability protein from the Pseudomonas plasmid pVS1 (Heeb et al., 2000)
   7915..8316    -  CDS            Y4CG_SINFN (fragment): Protein inferred from homology: Swiss-Prot protein existence level 3. From Sinorhizobium fredii (strain NBRC 101917 / NGR234).
   8656..8680    -  misc_feature   RB T-DNA repeat: right border repeat from nopaline C58 T-DNA
   8746..8900    -  CDS            lacZα (fragment): LacZα fragment of β-galactosidase; lacZ fragment
   8903..8932    -  misc_feature   MCS (fragment): pUC18/19 multiple cloning site
   8951..9125    -  polyA_signal   CaMV poly(A) signal: cauliflower mosaic virus polyadenylation signal
   9277..9300    -  misc_RNA       sTRSV HHRz (fragment): hammerhead ribozyme from the tobacco ringspot virus satellite RNA (Khvorova et al., 2003)
  12695..12883   +  intron         IV2 intron: modified second intron of the potato ST-LS1 gene (Vancanneyt et al., 1990)
  14267..14290   +  CDS            3xFLAG (fragment): three tandem FLAG® epitope tags, followed by an enterokinase cleavage site
  14321..14953   +  terminator     E9 terminator: terminator and polyadenylation signal from the pea rbcS-E9 gene
