[The description below was written by a language model from this plasmid's Addgene catalogue record and pLannotate feature annotations shown in this document.]
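Description:
pC1300_pUB10_pco-vCASphi_E9t_V2_CmYLCVp_35sT_ribozyme_AtPDS3_gRNA10 is a 14,959 bp T-DNA binary vector built on pCambia1300 for Agrobacterium-mediated CRISPR genome editing in plants. The backbone carries a high-copy ColE1/pMB1-type origin with the pBR322 bom region for propagation in E. coli, and the pVS1 oriV, RepA and StaA functions that provide replication and stable maintenance in Agrobacterium. Bacterial selection is by kanamycin (aphA-3). Between the nopaline-type left and right border repeats, the T-DNA includes a plant selection cassette in which an enhanced CaMV 35S promoter drives hygromycin phosphotransferase, terminated by a CaMV poly(A) signal. Remnants of the pUC-derived lacZα/MCS region are also present.

The payload consists of two expression units. The first places an Arabidopsis codon-optimized variant of the compact nuclease CasΦ-2 (pco-vCasphi-2, a 2,460 bp synthetic insert) under the UBQ10 promoter and ends in the pea rbcS-E9 terminator. The feature table also detects an IV2 intron from potato ST-LS1 and a partial 3xFLAG match just upstream of the terminator, suggesting an intron-containing, C-terminally epitope-tagged coding region, although the nuclease and the UBQ10 promoter were not themselves annotated. The second unit, oriented in the opposite direction, uses the CmYLCV promoter, a Pol II viral promoter, to transcribe guide RNA 10 against Arabidopsis PDS3, followed by a CaMV 35S poly(A) signal. The guide is flanked by self-cleaving ribozymes, one of which appears in the table as a hammerhead fragment, so that a precisely trimmed guide is released from the longer transcript. The construct is used to test CasΦ editing in plants at the PDS3 locus.
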