Addgene plasmid #197966: pC1300_pUB10_pco-vCASphi_E9t_V2_CmYLCVp_35sT_ribozyme_AtPDS3_gRNA10
Purpose: T-DNA binary vector to express pco-vCasphi driven by UBQ10 gene promoter, and the AtPDS3 guide RNA 10 driven by CmYLCVp, flanked by ribozymes.
Depositing lab: Steven Jacobsen. Depositing organization: University of California, Los Angeles (UCLA). Publication: Genome editing in plants using the compact editor CasPhi. Li Z, Zhong Z, Wu Z, Pausch P, Al-Shayeb B, Amerasekera J, Doudna JA, Jacobsen SE. Proc Natl Acad Sci U S A. 2023 Jan 24;120(4):e2216822120. doi: 10.1073/pnas.2216822120. Epub 2023 Jan 18. PubMed 36652483.
Backbone
  Vector backbone: pCambia1300
  Total vector size (bp): 14959
  Vector type: Plant Expression, CRISPR
Growth in bacteria
  Bacterial resistance: Kanamycin, 50 μg/mL
  Growth temperature: 37°C
  Growth strain: DH5alpha
  Copy number: High Copy
Gene/Insert 1
  Gene/Insert name: pco-vCasphi-2 (alt name: Arabidopsis codon optimized vCasphi-2)
  Species: Synthetic
  Insert size (bp): 2460
  Promoter: pUBQ10
  Cloning method: Gibson Cloning
  Sequencing primers: 5′ GTGATTTCTATCTAGATCTGGTGTTAGT; 3′ CTGATGCATTGAACTTGACGAACGT
Gene/Insert 2
  Gene/Insert name: AtPDS3 gRNA10 (alt name: AtPDS3 guide RNA10 driven by the CmYLCV promoter and flanked by ribozymes)
  Species: Synthetic
  Promoter: CmYLCVp
  Cloning method: Gibson Cloning
  Sequencing primers: 5′ TGGCAGACATACTGTCCCACA; 3′ ACGTTGTAAAACGACGGCCAGT
Terms and licenses: Academic/Nonprofit Terms; Industry Terms: Not Available to Industry
How to cite: pC1300_pUB10_pco-vCASphi_E9t_V2_CmYLCVp_35sT_ribozyme_AtPDS3_gRNA10 was a gift from Steven Jacobsen (Addgene plasmid # 197966 ; http://n2t.net/addgene:197966 ; RRID:Addgene_197966)
